Addgene plasmid #116103: pHAGE-AKT1-E17K
Purpose: Lentiviral expression of AKT1 E17K
Depositing lab: Gordon Mills & Kenneth Scott. Depositing organization: Baylor College of Medicine. Publication: Systematic Functional Annotation of Somatic Mutations in Cancer. Ng PK, Li J, Jeong KJ, Shao S, Chen H, Tsang YH, Sengupta S, Wang Z, Bhavana VH, Tran R, Soewito S, Minussi DC, Moreno D, Kong K, Dogruluk T, Lu H, Gao J, Tokheim C, Zhou DC, Johnson AM, Zeng J, Ip CKM, Ju Z, Wester M, Yu S, Li Y, Vellano CP, Schultz N, Karchin R, Ding L, Lu Y, Cheung LWT, Chen K, Shaw KR, Meric-Bernstam F, Scott KL, Yi S, Sahni N, Liang H, Mills GB. Cancer Cell. 2018 Mar 12;33(3):450-462.e10. doi: 10.1016/j.ccell.2018.01.021. PubMed 29533785.
Backbone
  Vector backbone: pHAGE
  Vector type: Lentiviral
Growth in bacteria
  Bacterial resistance: Ampicillin, 100 μg/mL
  Growth temperature: 37°C
  Growth strain: Stbl3
  Copy number: High Copy
Gene/Insert
  Gene/Insert name: AKT1
  Species: H. sapiens (human)
  Mutation: E17K
  Entrez Gene: AKT1 (a.k.a. AKT, PKB, PKB-ALPHA, PRKBA, RAC, RAC-ALPHA)
  Cloning method: Gateway Cloning
Terms and licenses: Academic/Nonprofit Terms; Industry Terms: Not Available to Industry
How to cite: pHAGE-AKT1-E17K was a gift from Gordon Mills & Kenneth Scott (Addgene plasmid # 116103)
