[The description below was written by a language model from this plasmid's Addgene catalogue record and pLannotate feature annotations shown in this document.]
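Description:
pHAGE-AKT1-E17K is a lentiviral expression plasmid built on the pHAGE backbone that carries the human AKT1 serine/threonine kinase with the E17K substitution. It is propagated in E. coli through a high-copy ColE1/pUC-type origin and selected with ampicillin via the β-lactamase gene. The record lists a recombination-deficient strain for growth, as is usual for plasmids containing repeated LTR sequences. The HIV-1-derived transfer elements comprise a truncated 5' LTR, the Ψ packaging signal with an adjoining gag fragment, the Rev response element for Rev-dependent nuclear export of the genomic RNA, the cPPT/CTS, and a self-inactivating ΔU3 3' LTR. This last element leaves the integrated provirus without LTR promoter activity. Short nef, Rev, lacI, lac promoter/operator and SV40 fragments annotated in the backbone are residual sequences rather than functional cassettes.

Expression is driven by the constitutive human EF-1α promoter. The AKT1 open reading frame is flanked by attB1 and attB2 sites, consistent with the recorded Gateway cloning. A V5 epitope tag lies downstream of attB2, but the record does not state whether it is fused in frame to the kinase, which would depend on whether the insert keeps its stop codon. An EMCV IRES then directs translation of EGFP from the same transcript, so green fluorescence marks transduced cells expressing the AKT1 message, and a WPRE ahead of the 3' LTR enhances transcript expression. No mammalian drug-selection marker is annotated. The stated purpose is lentiviral expression of AKT1 E17K, and the plasmid comes from a systematic effort to functionally annotate somatic cancer mutations.
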