Features (pLannotate 1.2.2; 27 found; start..end, strand, type, name):
     26..1204    +  promoter       EF-1α promoter: strong constitutive promoter for human elongation factor EF-1α
   1225..1245    +  protein_bind   attB1: mutant version of attB; core recombination site for the Gateway® BP reaction BP Clonase™
   1251..2690    +  CDS            Akt1: human serine/threonine protein kinase activated by growth factors; AKT1
   2695..2719    -  protein_bind   attB2: mutant version of attB; recombination site for the Gateway® BP reaction BP Clonase™
   2772..2813    +  CDS            V5 tag: epitope tag from simian virus 5
   2939..3401    +  misc_feature   IRES: internal ribosome entry site (IRES) of the encephalomyocarditis virus (EMCV)
   3415..4134    +  CDS            EGFP: the original enhanced GFP (Yang et al., 1996) mammalian codon-optimized
   4148..4736    +  misc_feature   WPRE: woodchuck hepatitis virus posttranscriptional regulatory element
   4744..4809    +  CDS            nef (fragment): NEF_HV1Z2 - Experimental evidence at protein level: Swiss-Prot protein existence level 1. Extracellular Nef protein targets CD4(+) T-lymphocytes for apoptosis by interacting with CXCR4 surface receptors. From Human immunodeficiency virus type 1 group M subtype D (isolate Z2/CDC-Z34) (HIV-1).
   4811..5044    +  LTR            3' LTR (ΔU3): self-inactivating 3' long terminal repeat (LTR) from HIV-1
   5249..5353    +  promoter       AmpR promoter: bla
   5354..6214    +  CDS            AmpR: β-lactamase; bla; confers resistance to ampicillin, carbenicillin, and related antibiotics
   6385..6973    +  rep_origin     ori: high-copy-number ColE1/pMB1/pBR322/pUC origin of replication
   7156..7210    +  CDS            lacI (fragment): lac repressor; lacI; The lac repressor binds to the lac operator to inhibit transcription in E. coli. This inhibition can be relieved by adding lactose or isopropyl-β-D-thiogalactopyranoside (IPTG).
   7216..7309    +  rep_origin     SV40 ori (fragment): SV40 origin of replication
   7334..7371    +  CDS            lacI (fragment): lac repressor; lacI; The lac repressor binds to the lac operator to inhibit transcription in E. coli. This inhibition can be relieved by adding lactose or isopropyl-β-D-thiogalactopyranoside (IPTG).
   7384..7405    +  protein_bind   CAP binding site: CAP binding activates transcription in the presence of cAMP. E. coli catabolite activator protein
   7420..7450    +  promoter       lac promoter: promoter for the E. coli lac operon
   7458..7474    +  protein_bind   lac operator: The lac repressor binds to the lac operator to inhibit transcription in E. coli. This inhibition can be relieved by adding lactose or isopropyl-β-D-thiogalactopyranoside (IPTG). lac repressor encoded by lacI
   7508..7591    +  polyA_signal   SV40 poly(A) signal (fragment): SV40 polyadenylation signal
   7758..8087    +  CDS            nef (fragment): NEF_HV1BR - Experimental evidence at protein level: Swiss-Prot protein existence level 1. Extracellular Nef protein targets CD4(+) T-lymphocytes for apoptosis by interacting with CXCR4 surface receptors (PubMed:14990729). From Human immunodeficiency virus type 1 group M subtype B (isolate BRU/LAI) (HIV-1).
   8135..8392    +  LTR            5' LTR (truncated): truncated 5' long terminal repeat (LTR) from HIV-1
   8439..8564    +  misc_feature   HIV-1 Ψ: packaging signal of human immunodeficiency virus type 1
   8548..8886    +  CDS            HIV-1 gag (fragment): gag protein from human immunodeficiency virus 1; gag
   9061..9294    +  misc_feature   RRE: The Rev response element (RRE) of HIV-1 allows for Rev-dependent mRNA export from the nucleus to the cytoplasm.
   9671..9771    +  CDS            Rev (fragment): human immunodeficiency virus 1 (HIV-1) Rev protein; rev; enhances nuclear export of unspliced and incompletely spliced viral mRNAs
   9816..9933    +  misc_feature   cPPT/CTS: central polypurine tract and central termination sequence of HIV-1
>Addgene plasmid #116103 | pHAGE-AKT1-E17K | addgene full sequence | sequence record 237683 | Addgene NGS Result
GAGATCCAGTTTGGACTAGTCGTGAGGCTCCGGTGCCCGTCAGTGGGCAGAGCGCACATCGCCCACAGTC
CCCGAGAAGTTGGGGGGAGGGGTCGGCAATTGAACCGGTGCCTAGAGAAGGTGGCGCGGGGTAAACTGGG
AAAGTGATGTCGTGTACTGGCTCCGCCTTTTTCCCGAGGGTGGGGGAGAACCGTATATAAGTGCAGTAGT
CGCCGTGAACGTTCTTTTTCGCAACGGGTTTGCCGCCAGAACACAGGTAAGTGCCGTGTGTGGTTCCCGC
GGGCCTGGCCTCTTTACGGGTTATGGCCCTTGCGTGCCTTGAATTACTTCCACCTGGCTGCAGTACGTGA
TTCTTGATCCCGAGCTTCGGGTTGGAAGTGGGTGGGAGAGTTCGAGGCCTTGCGCTTAAGGAGCCCCTTC
GCCTCGTGCTTGAGTTGAGGCCTGGCCTGGGCGCTGGGGCCGCCGCGTGCGAATCTGGTGGCACCTTCGC
GCCTGTCTCGCTGCTTTCGATAAGTCTCTAGCCATTTAAAATTTTTGATGACCTGCTGCGACGCTTTTTT
TCTGGCAAGATAGTCTTGTAAATGCGGGCCAAGATCTGCACACTGGTATTTCGGTTTTTGGGGCCGCGGG
CGGCGACGGGGCCCGTGCGTCCCAGCGCACATGTTCGGCGAGGCGGGGCCTGCGAGCGCGGCCACCGAGA
ATCGGACGGGGGTAGTCTCAAGCTGGCCGGCCTGCTCTGGTGCCTGGCCTCGCGCCGCCGTGTATCGCCC
CGCCCTGGGCGGCAAGGCTGGCCCGGTCGGCACCAGTTGCGTGAGCGGAAAGATGGCCGCTTCCCGGCCC
TGCTGCAGGGAGCTCAAAATGGAGGACGCGGCGCTCGGGAGAGCGGGCGGGTGAGTCACCCACACAAAGG
AAAAGGGCCTTTCCGTCCTCAGCCGTCGCTTCATGTGACTCCACGGAGTACCGGGCGCCGTCCAGGCACC
TCGATTAGTTCTCGAGCTTTTGGAGTACGTCGTCTTTAGGTTGGGGGGAGGGGTTTTATGCGATGGAGTT
TCCCCACACTGAGTGGGTGGAGACTGAAGTTAGGCCAGCTTGGCACTTGATGTAATTCTCCTTGGAATTT
GCCCTTTTTGAGTTTGGATCTTGGTTCATTCTCAAGCCTCAGACAGTGGTTCAAAGTTTTTTTCTTCCAT
TTCAGGTGTCGTGAAGCGGCCCTGCAGATATCAACAAGTTTGTACAAAAAAGCAGGCACCATGAGCGACG
TGGCTATTGTGAAGGAGGGTTGGCTGCACAAACGAGGGAAGTACATCAAGACCTGGCGGCCACGCTACTT
CCTCCTCAAGAATGATGGCACCTTCATTGGCTACAAGGAGCGGCCGCAGGATGTGGACCAACGTGAGGCT
CCCCTCAACAACTTCTCTGTGGCGCAGTGCCAGCTGATGAAGACGGAGCGGCCCCGGCCCAACACCTTCA
TCATCCGCTGCCTGCAGTGGACCACTGTCATCGAACGCACCTTCCATGTGGAGACTCCTGAGGAGCGGGA
GGAGTGGACAACCGCCATCCAGACTGTGGCTGACGGCCTCAAGAAGCAGGAGGAGGAGGAGATGGACTTC
CGGTCGGGCTCACCCAGTGACAACTCAGGGGCTGAAGAGATGGAGGTGTCCCTGGCCAAGCCCAAGCACC
GCGTGACCATGAACGAGTTTGAGTACCTGAAGCTGCTGGGCAAGGGCACTTTCGGCAAGGTGATCCTGGT
GAAGGAGAAGGCCACAGGCCGCTACTACGCCATGAAGATCCTCAAGAAGGAAGTCATCGTGGCCAAGGAC
GAGGTGGCCCACACACTCACCGAGAACCGCGTCCTGCAGAACTCCAGGCACCCCTTCCTCACAGCCCTGA
AGTACTCTTTCCAGACCCACGACCGCCTCTGCTTTGTCATGGAGTACGCCAACGGGGGCGAGCTGTTCTT
CCACCTGTCCCGGGAGCGTGTGTTCTCCGAGGACCGGGCCCGCTTCTATGGCGCTGAGATTGTGTCAGCC
CTGGACTACCTGCACTCGGAGAAGAACGTGGTGTACCGGGACCTCAAGCTGGAGAACCTCATGCTGGACA
AGGACGGGCACATTAAGATCACAGACTTCGGGCTGTGCAAGGAGGGGATCAAGGACGGTGCCACCATGAA
GACCTTTTGCGGCACACCTGAGTACCTGGCCCCCGAGGTGCTGGAGGACAATGACTACGGCCGTGCAGTG
GACTGGTGGGGGCTGGGCGTGGTCATGTACGAGATGATGTGCGGTCGCCTGCCCTTCTACAACCAGGACC
ATGAGAAGCTTTTTGAGCTCATCCTCATGGAGGAGATCCGCTTCCCGCGCACGCTTGGTCCCGAGGCCAA
GTCCTTGCTTTCAGGGCTGCTCAAGAAGGACCCCAAGCAGAGGCTTGGCGGGGGCTCCGAGGACGCCAAG
GAGATCATGCAGCATCGCTTCTTTGCCGGTATCGTGTGGCAGCACGTGTACGAGAAGAAGCTCAGCCCAC
CCTTCAAGCCCCAGGTCACGTCGGAGACTGACACCAGGTATTTTGATGAGGAGTTCACGGCCCAGATGAT
CACCATCACACCACCTGACCAAGATGACAGCATGGAGTGTGTGGACAGCGAGCGCAGGCCCCACTTCCCC
CAGTTCTCCTACTCGGCCAGCGGCACGGCCTAGAACCCAGCTTTCTTGTACAAAGTGGTTGATATCCAGC
ACAGTGGCGGCCGCTCGAGTCTAGAGGGCCCGCGGTTCGAAGGTAAGCCTATCCCTAACCCTCTCCTCGG
TCTCGATTCTACGCGTACCGGTTAGTAATGAGATCCCTCCCCCCCCCCTAACGTTACTGGCCGAAGCCGC
TTGGAATAAGGCCGGTGTGCGTTTGTCTATATGTTATTTTCCACCATATTGCCGTCTTTTGGCAATGTGA
GGGCCCGGAAACCTGGCCCTGTCTTCTTGACGAGCATTCCTAGGGGTCTTTCCCCTCTCGCCAAAGGAAT
GCAAGGTCTGTTGAATGTCGTGAAGGAAGCAGTTCCTCTGGAAGCTTCTTGAAGACAAACAACGTCTGTA
GCGACCCTTTGCAGGCAGCGGAACCCCCCACCTGGCGACAGGTGCCTCTGCGGCCAAAAGCCACGTGTAT
AAGATACACCTGCAAAGGCGGCACAACCCCAGTGCCACGTTGTGAGTTGGATAGTTGTGGAAAGAGTCAA
ATGGCTCTCCTCAAGCGTATTCAACAAGGGGCTGAAGGATGCCCAGAAGGTACCCCATTGTATGGGATCT
GATCTGGGGCCTCGGTGCACATGCTTTACATGTGTTTAGTCGAGGTTAAAAAAACGTCTAGGCCCCCCGA
ACCACGGGGACGTGGTTTTCCTTTGAAAAACACGATGATAATATGGCCACACATATGGTGAGCAAGGGCG
AGGAGCTGTTCACCGGGGTGGTGCCCATCCTGGTCGAGCTGGACGGCGACGTAAACGGCCACAAGTTCAG
CGTGTCCGGCGAGGGCGAGGGCGATGCCACCTACGGCAAGCTGACCCTGAAGTTCATCTGCACCACCGGC
AAGCTGCCCGTGCCCTGGCCCACCCTCGTGACCACCCTGACCTACGGCGTGCAGTGCTTCAGCCGCTACC
CCGACCACATGAAGCAGCACGACTTCTTCAAGTCCGCCATGCCCGAAGGCTACGTCCAGGAGCGCACCAT
CTTCTTCAAGGACGACGGCAACTACAAGACCCGCGCCGAGGTGAAGTTCGAGGGCGACACCCTGGTGAAC
CGCATCGAGCTGAAGGGCATCGACTTCAAGGAGGACGGCAACATCCTGGGGCACAAGCTGGAGTACAACT
ACAACAGCCACAACGTCTATATCATGGCCGACAAGCAGAAGAACGGCATCAAGGTGAACTTCAAGATCCG
CCACAACATCGAGGACGGCAGCGTGCAGCTCGCCGACCACTACCAGCAGAACACCCCCATCGGCGACGGC
CCCGTGCTGCTGCCCGACAACCACTACCTGAGCACCCAGTCCGCCCTGAGCAAAGACCCCAACGAGAAGC
GCGATCACATGGTCCTGCTGGAGTTCGTGACCGCCGCCGGGATCACTCTCGGCATGGACGAGCTGTACAA
GTAAATCGATAGATCCTAATCAACCTCTGGATTACAAAATTTGTGAAAGATTGACTGGTATTCTTAACTA
TGTTGCTCCTTTTACGCTATGTGGATACGCTGCTTTAATGCCTTTGTATCATGCTATTGCTTCCCGTATG
GCTTTCATTTTCTCCTCCTTGTATAAATCCTGGTTGCTGTCTCTTTATGAGGAGTTGTGGCCCGTTGTCA
GGCAACGTGGCGTGGTGTGCACTGTGTTTGCTGACGCAACCCCCACTGGTTGGGGCATTGCCACCACCTG
TCAGCTCCTTTCCGGGACTTTCGCTTTCCCCCTCCCTATTGCCACGGCGGAACTCATCGCCGCCTGCCTT
GCCCGCTGCTGGACAGGGGCTCGGCTGTTGGGCACTGACAATTCCGTGGTGTTGTCGGGGAAATCATCGT
CCTTTCCTTGGCTGCTCGCCTGTGTTGCCACCTGGATTCTGCGCGGGACGTCCTTCTGCTACGTCCCTTC
GGCCCTCAATCCAGCGGACCTTCCTTCCCGCGGCCTGCTGCCGGCTCTGCGGCCTCTTCCGCGTCTTCGC
CTTCGCCCTCAGACGAGTCGGATCTCCCTTTGGGCCGCCTCCCCGCCTGAGATCCTTTAAGACCAATGAC
TTACAAGGCAGCTGTAGATCTTAGCCACTTTTTAAAAGAAAAGGGGGGACTGGAAGGGCTAATTCACTCC
CAACGAAGACAAGATCTGCTTTTTGCTTGTACTGGGTCTCTCTGGTTAGACCAGATCTGAGCCTGGGAGC
TCTCTGGCTAACTAGGGAACCCACTGCTTAAGCCTCAATAAAGCTTGCCTTGAGTGCTTCAAGTAGTGTG
TGCCCGTCTGTTGTGTGACTCTGGTAACTAGAGATCCCTCAGACCCTTTTAGTCAGTGTGGAAAATCTCT
AGCAGTAGTAGTTCATGTCATCTTATTATTCAGTATTTATAACTTGCAAAGAAATGAATATCAGAGAGTG
AGAGGCCCGGGTTAATTAAGGAAAGGGCTAGATCATTCTTGAAGACGAAAGGGCCTCGTGATACGCCTAT
TTTTATAGGTTAATGTCATGATAATAATGGTTTCTTAGACGTCAGGTGGCACTTTTCGGGGAAATGTGCG
CGGAACCCCTATTTGTTTATTTTTCTAAATACATTCAAATATGTATCCGCTCATGAGACAATAACCCTGA
TAAATGCTTCAATAATATTGAAAAAGGAAGAGTATGAGTATTCAACATTTCCGTGTCGCCCTTATTCCCT
TTTTTGCGGCATTTTGCCTTCCTGTTTTTGCTCACCCAGAAACGCTGGTGAAAGTAAAAGATGCTGAAGA
TCAGTTGGGTGCACGAGTGGGTTACATCGAACTGGATCTCAACAGCGGTAAGATCCTTGAGAGTTTTCGC
CCCGAAGAACGTTTTCCAATGATGAGCACTTTTAAAGTTCTGCTATGTGGCGCGGTATTATCCCGTGTTG
ACGCCGGGCAAGAGCAACTCGGTCGCCGCATACACTATTCTCAGAATGACTTGGTTGAGTACTCACCAGT
CACAGAAAAGCATCTTACGGATGGCATGACAGTAAGAGAATTATGCAGTGCTGCCATAACCATGAGTGAT
AACACTGCGGCCAACTTACTTCTGACAACGATCGGAGGACCGAAGGAGCTAACCGCTTTTTTGCACAACA
TGGGGGATCATGTAACTCGCCTTGATCGTTGGGAACCGGAGCTGAATGAAGCCATACCAAACGACGAGCG
TGACACCACGATGCCTGTAGCAATGGCAACAACGTTGCGCAAACTATTAACTGGCGAACTACTTACTCTA
GCTTCCCGGCAACAATTAATAGACTGGATGGAGGCGGATAAAGTTGCAGGACCACTTCTGCGCTCGGCCC
TTCCGGCTGGCTGGTTTATTGCTGATAAATCTGGAGCCGGTGAGCGTGGGTCTCGCGGTATCATTGCAGC
ACTGGGGCCAGATGGTAAGCCCTCCCGTATCGTAGTTATCTACACGACGGGGAGTCAGGCAACTATGGAT
GAACGAAATAGACAGATCGCTGAGATAGGTGCCTCACTGATTAAGCATTGGTAACTGTCAGACCAAGTTT
ACTCATATATACTTTAGATTGATTTAAAACTTCATTTTTAATTTAAAAGGATCTAGGTGAAGATCCTTTT
TGATAATCTCATGACCAAAATCCCTTAACGTGAGTTTTCGTTCCACTGAGCGTCAGACCCCGTAGAAAAG
ATCAAAGGATCTTCTTGAGATCCTTTTTTTCTGCGCGTAATCTGCTGCTTGCAAACAAAAAAACCACCGC
TACCAGCGGTGGTTTGTTTGCCGGATCAAGAGCTACCAACTCTTTTTCCGAAGGTAACTGGCTTCAGCAG
AGCGCAGATACCAAATACTGTTCTTCTAGTGTAGCCGTAGTTAGGCCACCACTTCAAGAACTCTGTAGCA
CCGCCTACATACCTCGCTCTGCTAATCCTGTTACCAGTGGCTGCTGCCAGTGGCGATAAGTCGTGTCTTA
CCGGGTTGGACTCAAGACGATAGTTACCGGATAAGGCGCAGCGGTCGGGCTGAACGGGGGGTTCGTGCAC
ACAGCCCAGCTTGGAGCGAACGACCTACACCGAACTGAGATACCTACAGCGTGAGCTATGAGAAAGCGCC
ACGCTTCCCGAAGGGAGAAAGGCGGACAGGTATCCGGTAAGCGGCAGGGTCGGAACAGGAGAGCGCACGA
GGGAGCTTCCAGGGGGAAACGCCTGGTATCTTTATAGTCCTGTCGGGTTTCGCCACCTCTGACTTGAGCG
TCGATTTTTGTGATGCTCGTCAGGGGGGCGGAGCCTATGGAAAAACGCCAGCAACGCGGCCTTTTTACGG
TTCCTGGCCTTTTGCTGGCCTTTTGCTCACATGTTCTTTCCTGCGTTATCCCCTGATTCTGTGGATAACC
GTATTACCGCCTTTGAGTGAGCTGATACCGCTCGCCGCAGCCGAACGACCGAGCGCAGCGAGTCAGTGAG
CGAGGAAGCGGAAGAGCGCCCAATACGCAAACCGCCTCTCCCCGCGCGTTGGCCGATTCATTAATGCAGC
AAGCTCATGGCTGACTAATTTTTTTTATTTATGCAGAGGCCGAGGCCGCCTCGGCCTCTGAGCTATTCCA
GAAGTAGTGAGGAGGCTTTTTTGGAGGCCTAGGCTTTTGCAAAAAGCTCCCCGTGGCACGACAGGTTTCC
CGACTGGAAAGCGGGCAGTGAGCGCAACGCAATTAATGTGAGTTAGCTCACTCATTAGGCACCCCAGGCT
TTACACTTTATGCTTCCGGCTCGTATGTTGTGTGGAATTGTGAGCGGATAACAATTTCACACAGGAAACA
GCTATGACATGATTACGAATTTCACAAATAAAGCATTTTTTTCACTGCATTCTAGTTGTGGTTTGTCCAA
ACTCATCAATGTATCTTATCATGTCTGGATCAACTGGATAACTCAAGCTAACCAAAATCATCCCAAACTT
CCCACCCCATACCCTATTACCACTGCCAATTACCTGTGGTTTCATTTACTCTAAACCTGTGATTCCTCTG
AATTATTTTCATTTTAAAGAAATTGTATTTGTTAAATATGTACTACAAACTTAGTAGTTGGAAGGGCTAA
TTCACTCCCAAAGAAGACAAGATATCCTTGATCTGTGGATCTACCACACACAAGGCTACTTCCCTGATTA
GCAGAACTACACACCAGGGCCAGGGGTCAGATATCCACTGACCTTTGGATGGTGCTACAAGCTAGTACCA
GTTGAGCCAGATAAGGTAGAAGAGGCCAATAAAGGAGAGAACACCAGCTTGTTACACCCTGTGAGCCTGC
ATGGGATGGATGACCCGGAGAGAGAAGTGTTAGAGTGGAGGTTTGACAGCCGCCTAGCATTTCATCACGT
GGCCCGAGAGCTGCATCCGGAGTACTTCAAGAACTGCTGATATCGAGCTTGCTACAAGGGACTTTCCGCT
GGGGACTTTCCAGGGAGGCGTGGCCTGGGCGGGACTGGGGAGTGGCGAGCCCTCAGATCCTGCATATAAG
CAGCTGCTTTTTGCCTGTACTGGGTCTCTCTGGTTAGACCAGATCTGAGCCTGGGAGCTCTCTGGCTAAC
TAGGGAACCCACTGCTTAAGCCTCAATAAAGCTTGCCTTGAGTGCTTCAAGTAGTGTGTGCCCGTCTGTT
GTGTGACTCTGGTAACTAGAGATCCCTCAGACCCTTTTAGTCAGTGTGGAAAATCTCTAGCAGTGGCGCC
CGAACAGGGACTTGAAAGCGAAAGGGAAACCAGAGGAGCTCTCTCGACGCAGGACTCGGCTTGCTGAAGC
GCGCACGGCAAGAGGCGAGGGGCGGCGACTGGTGAGTACGCCAAAAATTTTGACTAGCGGAGGCTAGAAG
GAGAGAGATGGGTGCGAGAGCGTCAGTATTAAGCGGGGGAGAATTAGATCGCGATGGGAAAAAATTCGGT
TAAGGCCAGGGGGAAAGAAAAAATATAAATTAAAACATATAGTATGGGCAAGCAGGGAGCTAGAACGATT
CGCAGTTAATCCTGGCCTGTTAGAAACATCAGAAGGCTGTAGACAAATACTGGGACAGCTACAACCATCC
CTTCAGACAGGATCAGAAGAACTTAGATCATTATATAATACAGTAGCAACCCTCTATTGTGTGCATCAAA
GGATAGAGATAAAAGACACCAAGGAAGCTTTAGACAAGATAGAGGAAGAGCAAAACAAAAGTAAGACCAC
CGCACAGCAAGCGGCCGGCCGCTGATCTTCAGACCTGGAGGAGGAGATATGAGGGACAATTGGAGAAGTG
AATTATATAAATATAAAGTAGTAAAAATTGAACCATTAGGAGTAGCACCCACCAAGGCAAAGAGAAGAGT
GGTGCAGAGAGAAAAAAGAGCAGTGGGAATAGGAGCTTTGTTCCTTGGGTTCTTGGGAGCAGCAGGAAGC
ACTATGGGCGCAGCGTCAATGACGCTGACGGTACAGGCCAGACAATTATTGTCTGGTATAGTGCAGCAGC
AGAACAATTTGCTGAGGGCTATTGAGGCGCAACAGCATCTGTTGCAACTCACAGTCTGGGGCATCAAGCA
GCTCCAGGCAAGAATCCTGGCTGTGGAAAGATACCTAAAGGATCAACAGCTCCTGGGGATTTGGGGTTGC
TCTGGAAAACTCATTTGCACCACTGCTGTGCCTTGGAATGCTAGTTGGAGTAATAAATCTCTGGAACAGA
TTTGGAATCACACGACCTGGATGGAGTGGGACAGAGAAATTAACAATTACACAAGCTTAATACACTCCTT
AATTGAAGAATCGCAAAACCAGCAAGAAAAGAATGAACAAGAATTATTGGAATTAGATAAATGGGCAAGT
TTGTGGAATTGGTTTAACATAACAAATTGGCTGTGGTATATAAAATTATTCATAATGATAGTAGGAGGCT
TGGTAGGTTTAAGAATAGTTTTTGCTGTACTTTCTATAGTGAATAGAGTTAGGCAGGGATATTCACCATT
ATCGTTTCAGACCCACCTCCCAACCCCGAGGGGACCCGACAGGCCCGAAGGAATAGAAGAAGAAGGTGGA
GAGAGAGACAGAGACAGATCCATTCGATTAGTGAACGGATCTCGACGGTATCGCCGAATTCACAAATGGC
AGTATTCATCCACAATTTTAAAAGAAAAGGGGGGATTGGGGGGTACAGTGCAGGGGAAAGAATAGTAGAC
ATAATAGCAACAGACATACAAACTAAAGAATTACAAAAACAAATTACAAAAATTCAAAATTTTCGGGTTT
ATTACAGGGACAGCA
