>Addgene plasmid #116103 | pHAGE-AKT1-E17K | depositor partial sequence | sequence record 218977 | insert
ATGAGCGACGTGGCTATTGTGAAGGAGGGTTGGCTGCACAAACGAGGGAAGTACATCAAGACCTGGCGGC
CACGCTACTTCCTCCTCAAGAATGATGGCACCTTCATTGGCTACAAGGAGCGGCCGCAGGATGTGGACCA
ACGTGAGGCTCCCCTCAACAACTTCTCTGTGGCGCAGTGCCAGCTGATGAAGACGGAGCGGCCCCGGCCC
AACACCTTCATCATCCGCTGCCTGCAGTGGACCACTGTCATCGAACGCACCTTCCATGTGGAGACTCCTG
AGGAGCGGGAGGAGTGGACAACCGCCATCCAGACTGTGGCTGACGGCCTCAAGAAGCAGGAGGAGGAGGA
GATGGACTTCCGGTCGGGCTCACCCAGTGACAACTCAGGGGCTGAAGAGATGGAGGTGTCCCTGGCCAAG
CCCAAGCACCGCGTGACCATGAACGAGTTTGAGTACCTGAAGCTGCTGGGCAAGGGCACTTTCGGCAAGG
TGATCCTGGTGAAGGAGAAGGCCACAGGCCGCTACTACGCCATGAAGATCCTCAAGAAGGAAGTCATCGT
GGCCAAGGACGAGGTGGCCCACACACTCACCGAGAACCGCGTCCTGCAGAACTCCAGGCACCCCTTCCTC
ACAGCCCTGAAGTACTCTTTCCAGACCCACGACCGCCTCTGCTTTGTCATGGAGTACGCCAACGGGGGCG
AGCTGTTCTTCCACCTGTCCCGGGAGCGTGTGTTCTCCGAGGACCGGGCCCGCTTCTATGGCGCTGAGAT
TGTGTCAGCCCTGGACTACCTGCACTCGGAGAAGAACGTGGTGTACCGGGACCTCAAGCTGGAGAACCTC
ATGCTGGACAAGGACGGGCACATTAAGATCACAGACTTCGGGCTGTGCAAGGAGGGGATCAAGGACGGTG
CCACCATGAAGACCTTTTGCGGCACACCTGAGTACCTGGCCCCCGAGGTGCTGGAGGACAATGACTACGG
CCGTGCAGTGGACTGGTGGGGGCTGGGCGTGGTCATGTACGAGATGATGTGCGGTCGCCTGCCCTTCTAC
AACCAGGACCATGAGAAGCTTTTTGAGCTCATCCTCATGGAGGAGATCCGCTTCCCGCGCACGCTTGGTC
CCGAGGCCAAGTCCTTGCTTTCAGGGCTGCTCAAGAAGGACCCCAAGCAGAGGCTTGGCGGGGGCTCCGA
GGACGCCAAGGAGATCATGCAGCATCGCTTCTTTGCCGGTATCGTGTGGCAGCACGTGTACGAGAAGAAG
CTCAGCCCACCCTTCAAGCCCCAGGTCACGTCGGAGACTGACACCAGGTATTTTGATGAGGAGTTCACGG
CCCAGATGATCACCATCACACCACCTGACCAAGATGACAGCATGGAGTGTGTGGACAGCGAGCGCAGGCC
CCACTTCCCCCAGTTCTCCTACTCGGCCAGCGGCACGGCCTGA
